Addgene plasmid #116154: pHAGE-BRAF-G469E
Purpose: Lentiviral expression of BRAF G469E
Depositing lab: Gordon Mills & Kenneth Scott. Depositing organization: Baylor College of Medicine. Publication: Systematic Functional Annotation of Somatic Mutations in Cancer. Ng PK, Li J, Jeong KJ, Shao S, Chen H, Tsang YH, Sengupta S, Wang Z, Bhavana VH, Tran R, Soewito S, Minussi DC, Moreno D, Kong K, Dogruluk T, Lu H, Gao J, Tokheim C, Zhou DC, Johnson AM, Zeng J, Ip CKM, Ju Z, Wester M, Yu S, Li Y, Vellano CP, Schultz N, Karchin R, Ding L, Lu Y, Cheung LWT, Chen K, Shaw KR, Meric-Bernstam F, Scott KL, Yi S, Sahni N, Liang H, Mills GB. Cancer Cell. 2018 Mar 12;33(3):450-462.e10. doi: 10.1016/j.ccell.2018.01.021. PubMed 29533785.
Backbone
  Vector backbone: pHAGE
  Vector type: Lentiviral
Growth in bacteria
  Bacterial resistance: Ampicillin, 100 μg/mL
  Growth temperature: 37°C
  Growth strain: Stbl3
  Copy number: High Copy
Gene/Insert
  Gene/Insert name: BRAF
  Species: H. sapiens (human)
  Mutation: G469E
  Entrez Gene: BRAF (a.k.a. B-RAF1, B-raf, BRAF-1, BRAF1, NS7, RAFB1)
  Cloning method: Gateway Cloning
Terms and licenses: Academic/Nonprofit Terms; Industry Terms: Not Available to Industry
How to cite: pHAGE-BRAF-G469E was a gift from Gordon Mills & Kenneth Scott (Addgene plasmid # 116154 ; http://n2t.net/addgene:116154 ; RRID:Addgene_116154)
