[The description below was written by a language model from this plasmid's Addgene catalogue record and pLannotate feature annotations shown in this document.]
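Description:
pHAGE-BRAF-G469E is an HIV-1-derived lentiviral expression plasmid of about 10.9 kb, built on the pHAGE backbone to deliver human BRAF carrying the G469E substitution into mammalian cells. In bacteria it is maintained through a high-copy ColE1/pUC-type origin and selected with ampicillin via the β-lactamase gene. A recombination-deficient strain is recorded for growth, as is usual for plasmids with repeated LTR sequences. The viral portion contains a truncated 5' LTR, the Ψ packaging signal with an adjoining gag fragment, the Rev response element for Rev-dependent export of the genomic RNA, the cPPT/CTS element that aids nuclear import of the reverse-transcribed genome, and a self-inactivating ΔU3 3' LTR that silences LTR promoter activity after integration. Short nef, rev, lac and SV40 fragments are annotated as backbone remnants.

The payload is driven by the strong constitutive EF-1α promoter. The BRAF coding sequence was introduced by Gateway cloning and sits between attB1 and attB2 sites. Downstream are T3 and T7 promoter sequences, an attB4 fragment and a V5 epitope tag. The record does not indicate whether the tag is fused in frame to BRAF, and the intervening elements make that uncertain. An EMCV IRES then allows EGFP to be translated from the same transcript, so that transduced cells can be identified by fluorescence, and a WPRE enhances transcript expression. No mammalian drug-selection marker is annotated. BRAF is a kinase that phosphorylates MAP2K1 to activate MAP kinase signalling, and this plasmid comes from a collection made for systematic functional annotation of somatic cancer mutations, where stable expression of the variant lets its effects be assessed.
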