Features (pLannotate 1.2.2; 30 found; start..end, strand, type, name):
      1..118     +  misc_feature   cPPT/CTS: central polypurine tract and central termination sequence of HIV-1
    166..1344    +  promoter       EF-1α promoter: strong constitutive promoter for human elongation factor EF-1α
   1365..1385    +  protein_bind   attB1: mutant version of attB; core recombination site for the Gateway® BP reaction BP Clonase™
   1391..3688    +  CDS            BRAF: BRAF_HUMAN - Also known as BRAF1, RAFB1. Experimental evidence at protein level: Swiss-Prot protein existence level 1. Protein kinase involved in the transduction of mitogenic signals from the cell membrane to the nucleus (Probable). Phosphorylates MAP2K1, and thereby activates the MAP kinase signal transduction pathway (PubMed:21441910, PubMed:29433126). May play a role in the postsynaptic responses of hippocampal neurons (PubMed:1508179). From Homo sapiens (Human).
   3693..3717    -  protein_bind   attB2: mutant version of attB; recombination site for the Gateway® BP reaction BP Clonase™
   3725..3743    +  promoter       T3 promoter: promoter for bacteriophage T3 RNA polymerase
   3769..3787    -  promoter       T7 promoter: promoter for bacteriophage T7 RNA polymerase
   3793..3811    -  protein_bind   attB4 (fragment): mutant version of attB; core recombination site for the Gateway® BP reaction BP Clonase™
   3867..3908    +  CDS            V5 tag: epitope tag from simian virus 5
   4034..4496    +  misc_feature   IRES: internal ribosome entry site (IRES) of the encephalomyocarditis virus (EMCV)
   4510..5229    +  CDS            EGFP: the original enhanced GFP (Yang et al., 1996) mammalian codon-optimized
   5243..5831    +  misc_feature   WPRE: woodchuck hepatitis virus posttranscriptional regulatory element
   5839..5904    +  CDS            nef (fragment): NEF_HV1Z2 - Experimental evidence at protein level: Swiss-Prot protein existence level 1. Extracellular Nef protein targets CD4(+) T-lymphocytes for apoptosis by interacting with CXCR4 surface receptors. From Human immunodeficiency virus type 1 group M subtype D (isolate Z2/CDC-Z34) (HIV-1).
   5906..6139    +  LTR            3' LTR (ΔU3): self-inactivating 3' long terminal repeat (LTR) from HIV-1
   6344..6448    +  promoter       AmpR promoter: bla
   6449..7309    +  CDS            AmpR: β-lactamase; bla; confers resistance to ampicillin, carbenicillin, and related antibiotics
   7480..8068    +  rep_origin     ori: high-copy-number ColE1/pMB1/pBR322/pUC origin of replication
   8251..8305    +  CDS            lacI (fragment): lac repressor; lacI; The lac repressor binds to the lac operator to inhibit transcription in E. coli. This inhibition can be relieved by adding lactose or isopropyl-β-D-thiogalactopyranoside (IPTG).
   8311..8404    +  rep_origin     SV40 ori (fragment): SV40 origin of replication
   8429..8466    +  CDS            lacI (fragment): lac repressor; lacI; The lac repressor binds to the lac operator to inhibit transcription in E. coli. This inhibition can be relieved by adding lactose or isopropyl-β-D-thiogalactopyranoside (IPTG).
   8479..8500    +  protein_bind   CAP binding site: CAP binding activates transcription in the presence of cAMP. E. coli catabolite activator protein
   8515..8545    +  promoter       lac promoter: promoter for the E. coli lac operon
   8549..8571    +  protein_bind   lac operator (fragment): The lac repressor binds to the lac operator to inhibit transcription in E. coli. This inhibition can be relieved by adding lactose or isopropyl-β-D-thiogalactopyranoside (IPTG). lac repressor encoded by lacI
   8603..8686    +  polyA_signal   SV40 poly(A) signal (fragment): SV40 polyadenylation signal
   8853..9182    +  CDS            nef (fragment): NEF_HV1BR - Experimental evidence at protein level: Swiss-Prot protein existence level 1. Extracellular Nef protein targets CD4(+) T-lymphocytes for apoptosis by interacting with CXCR4 surface receptors (PubMed:14990729). From Human immunodeficiency virus type 1 group M subtype B (isolate BRU/LAI) (HIV-1).
   9230..9487    +  LTR            5' LTR (truncated): truncated 5' long terminal repeat (LTR) from HIV-1
   9534..9659    +  misc_feature   HIV-1 Ψ: packaging signal of human immunodeficiency virus type 1
   9643..9981    +  CDS            HIV-1 gag (fragment): gag protein from human immunodeficiency virus 1; gag
  10156..10389   +  misc_feature   RRE: The Rev response element (RRE) of HIV-1 allows for Rev-dependent mRNA export from the nucleus to the cytoplasm.
  10766..10866   +  CDS            Rev (fragment): human immunodeficiency virus 1 (HIV-1) Rev protein; rev; enhances nuclear export of unspliced and incompletely spliced viral mRNAs
>Addgene plasmid #116154 | pHAGE-BRAF-G469E | addgene full sequence | sequence record 250602 | Addgene NGS Result
TTTTAAAAGAAAAGGGGGGATTGGGGGGTACAGTGCAGGGGAAAGAATAGTAGACATAATAGCAACAGAC
ATACAAACTAAAGAATTACAAAAACAAATTACAAAAATTCAAAATTTTCGGGTTTATTACAGGGACAGCA
GAGATCCAGTTTGGACTAGTCGTGAGGCTCCGGTGCCCGTCAGTGGGCAGAGCGCACATCGCCCACAGTC
CCCGAGAAGTTGGGGGGAGGGGTCGGCAATTGAACCGGTGCCTAGAGAAGGTGGCGCGGGGTAAACTGGG
AAAGTGATGTCGTGTACTGGCTCCGCCTTTTTCCCGAGGGTGGGGGAGAACCGTATATAAGTGCAGTAGT
CGCCGTGAACGTTCTTTTTCGCAACGGGTTTGCCGCCAGAACACAGGTAAGTGCCGTGTGTGGTTCCCGC
GGGCCTGGCCTCTTTACGGGTTATGGCCCTTGCGTGCCTTGAATTACTTCCACCTGGCTGCAGTACGTGA
TTCTTGATCCCGAGCTTCGGGTTGGAAGTGGGTGGGAGAGTTCGAGGCCTTGCGCTTAAGGAGCCCCTTC
GCCTCGTGCTTGAGTTGAGGCCTGGCCTGGGCGCTGGGGCCGCCGCGTGCGAATCTGGTGGCACCTTCGC
GCCTGTCTCGCTGCTTTCGATAAGTCTCTAGCCATTTAAAATTTTTGATGACCTGCTGCGACGCTTTTTT
TCTGGCAAGATAGTCTTGTAAATGCGGGCCAAGATCTGCACACTGGTATTTCGGTTTTTGGGGCCGCGGG
CGGCGACGGGGCCCGTGCGTCCCAGCGCACATGTTCGGCGAGGCGGGGCCTGCGAGCGCGGCCACCGAGA
ATCGGACGGGGGTAGTCTCAAGCTGGCCGGCCTGCTCTGGTGCCTGGCCTCGCGCCGCCGTGTATCGCCC
CGCCCTGGGCGGCAAGGCTGGCCCGGTCGGCACCAGTTGCGTGAGCGGAAAGATGGCCGCTTCCCGGCCC
TGCTGCAGGGAGCTCAAAATGGAGGACGCGGCGCTCGGGAGAGCGGGCGGGTGAGTCACCCACACAAAGG
AAAAGGGCCTTTCCGTCCTCAGCCGTCGCTTCATGTGACTCCACGGAGTACCGGGCGCCGTCCAGGCACC
TCGATTAGTTCTCGAGCTTTTGGAGTACGTCGTCTTTAGGTTGGGGGGAGGGGTTTTATGCGATGGAGTT
TCCCCACACTGAGTGGGTGGAGACTGAAGTTAGGCCAGCTTGGCACTTGATGTAATTCTCCTTGGAATTT
GCCCTTTTTGAGTTTGGATCTTGGTTCATTCTCAAGCCTCAGACAGTGGTTCAAAGTTTTTTTCTTCCAT
TTCAGGTGTCGTGAAGCGGCCCTGCAGATATCAACAAGTTTGTACAAAAAAGCAGGCACCATGGCGGCGC
TGAGCGGTGGCGGTGGTGGCGGCGCGGAGCCGGGCCAGGCTCTGTTCAACGGGGACATGGAGCCCGAGGC
CGGCGCCGGCGCCGGCGCCGCGGCCTCTTCGGCTGCGGACCCTGCCATTCCGGAGGAGGTGTGGAATATC
AAACAAATGATTAAGTTGACACAGGAACATATAGAGGCCCTATTGGACAAATTTGGTGGGGAGCATAATC
CACCATCAATATATCTGGAGGCCTATGAAGAATACACCAGCAAGCTAGATGCACTCCAACAAAGAGAACA
ACAGTTATTGGAATCTCTGGGGAACGGAACTGATTTTTCTGTTTCTAGCTCTGCATCAATGGATACCGTT
ACATCTTCTTCCTCTTCTAGCCTTTCAGTGCTACCTTCATCTCTTTCAGTTTTTCAAAATCCCACAGATG
TGGCACGGAGCAACCCCAAGTCACCACAAAAACCTATCGTTAGAGTCTTCCTGCCCAACAAACAGAGGAC
AGTGGTACCTGCAAGGTGTGGAGTTACAGTCCGAGACAGTCTAAAGAAAGCACTGATGATGAGAGGTCTA
ATCCCAGAGTGCTGTGCTGTTTACAGAATTCAGGATGGAGAGAAGAAACCAATTGGTTGGGACACTGATA
TTTCCTGGCTTACTGGAGAAGAATTGCATGTGGAAGTGTTGGAGAATGTTCCACTTACAACACACAACTT
TGTACGAAAAACGTTTTTCACCTTAGCATTTTGTGACTTTTGTCGAAAGCTGCTTTTCCAGGGTTTCCGC
TGTCAAACATGTGGTTATAAATTTCACCAGCGTTGTAGTACAGAAGTTCCACTGATGTGTGTTAATTATG
ACCAACTTGATTTGCTGTTTGTCTCCAAGTTCTTTGAACACCACCCAATACCACAGGAAGAGGCGTCCTT
AGCAGAGACTGCCCTAACATCTGGATCATCCCCTTCCGCACCCGCCTCGGACTCTATTGGGCCCCAAATT
CTCACCAGTCCGTCTCCTTCAAAATCCATTCCAATTCCACAGCCCTTCCGACCAGCAGATGAAGATCATC
GAAATCAATTTGGGCAACGAGACCGATCCTCATCAGCTCCCAATGTGCATATAAACACAATAGAACCTGT
CAATATTGATGACTTGATTAGAGACCAAGGATTTCGTGGTGATGGAGGATCAACCACAGGTTTGTCTGCT
ACCCCCCCTGCCTCATTACCTGGCTCACTAACTAACGTGAAAGCCTTACAGAAATCTCCAGGACCTCAGC
GAGAAAGGAAGTCATCTTCATCCTCAGAAGACAGGAATCGAATGAAAACACTTGGTAGACGGGACTCGAG
TGATGATTGGGAGATTCCTGATGGGCAGATTACAGTGGGACAAAGAATTGGATCTGGATCATTTGAAACA
GTCTACAAGGGAAAGTGGCATGGTGATGTGGCAGTGAAAATGTTGAATGTGACAGCACCTACACCTCAGC
AGTTACAAGCCTTCAAAAATGAAGTAGGAGTACTCAGGAAAACACGACATGTGAATATCCTACTCTTCAT
GGGCTATTCCACAAAGCCACAACTGGCTATTGTTACCCAGTGGTGTGAGGGCTCCAGCTTGTATCACCAT
CTCCATATCATTGAGACCAAATTTGAGATGATCAAACTTATAGATATTGCACGACAGACTGCACAGGGCA
TGGATTACTTACACGCCAAGTCAATCATCCACAGAGACCTCAAGAGTAATAATATATTTCTTCATGAAGA
CCTCACAGTAAAAATAGGTGATTTTGGTCTAGCTACAGTGAAATCTCGATGGAGTGGGTCCCATCAGTTT
GAACAGTTGTCTGGATCCATTTTGTGGATGGCACCAGAAGTCATCAGAATGCAAGATAAAAATCCATACA
GCTTTCAGTCAGATGTATATGCATTTGGAATTGTTCTGTATGAATTGATGACTGGACAGTTACCTTATTC
AAACATCAACAACAGGGACCAGATAATTTTTATGGTGGGACGAGGATACCTGTCTCCAGATCTCAGTAAG
GTACGGAGTAACTGTCCAAAAGCCATGAAGAGATTAATGGCAGAGTGCCTCAAAAAGAAAAGAGATGAGA
GACCACTCTTTCCCCAAATTCTCGCCTCTATTGAGCTGCTGGCCCGCTCATTGCCAAAAATTCACCGCAG
TGCATCAGAACCCTCCTTGAATCGGGCTGGTTTCCAAACAGAGGATTTTAGTCTATATGCTTGTGCTTCT
CCAAAAACACCCATCCAGGCAGGGGGATATGGTGCGTTTCCTGTCCACTAGAACCCAGCTTTCTTGTACA
AAGTGGTGATATCCAATTAACCCTCACTAAAGGTATTAGAGAGAAATTGTAGAGATTCCCTATAGTGAGT
CGTATTACCACCCAACTTTTCTATACAAAGTGGTTGATATCCAGCACAGTGGCGGCCGCTCGAGTCTAGA
GGGCCCGCGGTTCGAAGGTAAGCCTATCCCTAACCCTCTCCTCGGTCTCGATTCTACGCGTACCGGTTAG
TAATGAGATCCCTCCCCCCCCCNTAACGTTACTGGCCGAAGCCGCTTGGAATAAGGCCGGTGTGCGTTTG
TCTATATGTTATTTTCCACCATATTGCCGTCTTTTGGCAATGTGAGGGCCCGGAAACCTGGCCCTGTCTT
CTTGACGAGCATTCCTAGGGGTCTTTCCCCTCTCGCCAAAGGAATGCAAGGTCTGTTGAATGTCGTGAAG
GAAGCAGTTCCTCTGGAAGCTTCTTGAAGACAAACAACGTCTGTAGCGACCCTTTGCAGGCAGCGGAACC
CCCCACCTGGCGACAGGTGCCTCTGCGGCCAAAAGCCACGTGTATAAGATACACCTGCAAAGGCGGCACA
ACCCCAGTGCCACGTTGTGAGTTGGATAGTTGTGGAAAGAGTCAAATGGCTCTCCTCAAGCGTATTCAAC
AAGGGGCTGAAGGATGCCCAGAAGGTACCCCATTGTATGGGATCTGATCTGGGGCCTCGGTGCACATGCT
TTACATGTGTTTAGTCGAGGTTAAAAAAACGTCTAGGCCCCCCGAACCACGGGGACGTGGTTTTCCTTTG
AAAAACACGATGATAATATGGCCACACATATGGTGAGCAAGGGCGAGGAGCTGTTCACCGGGGTGGTGCC
CATCCTGGTCGAGCTGGACGGCGACGTAAACGGCCACAAGTTCAGCGTGTCCGGCGAGGGCGAGGGCGAT
GCCACCTACGGCAAGCTGACCCTGAAGTTCATCTGCACCACCGGCAAGCTGCCCGTGCCCTGGCCCACCC
TCGTGACCACCCTGACCTACGGCGTGCAGTGCTTCAGCCGCTACCCCGACCACATGAAGCAGCACGACTT
CTTCAAGTCCGCCATGCCCGAAGGCTACGTCCAGGAGCGCACCATCTTCTTCAAGGACGACGGCAACTAC
AAGACCCGCGCCGAGGTGAAGTTCGAGGGCGACACCCTGGTGAACCGCATCGAGCTGAAGGGCATCGACT
TCAAGGAGGACGGCAACATCCTGGGGCACAAGCTGGAGTACAACTACAACAGCCACAACGTCTATATCAT
GGCCGACAAGCAGAAGAACGGCATCAAGGTGAACTTCAAGATCCGCCACAACATCGAGGACGGCAGCGTG
CAGCTCGCCGACCACTACCAGCAGAACACCCCCATCGGCGACGGCCCCGTGCTGCTGCCCGACAACCACT
ACCTGAGCACCCAGTCCGCCCTGAGCAAAGACCCCAACGAGAAGCGCGATCACATGGTCCTGCTGGAGTT
CGTGACCGCCGCCGGGATCACTCTCGGCATGGACGAGCTGTACAAGTAAATCGATAGATCCTAATCAACC
TCTGGATTACAAAATTTGTGAAAGATTGACTGGTATTCTTAACTATGTTGCTCCTTTTACGCTATGTGGA
TACGCTGCTTTAATGCCTTTGTATCATGCTATTGCTTCCCGTATGGCTTTCATTTTCTCCTCCTTGTATA
AATCCTGGTTGCTGTCTCTTTATGAGGAGTTGTGGCCCGTTGTCAGGCAACGTGGCGTGGTGTGCACTGT
GTTTGCTGACGCAACCCCCACTGGTTGGGGCATTGCCACCACCTGTCAGCTCCTTTCCGGGACTTTCGCT
TTCCCCCTCCCTATTGCCACGGCGGAACTCATCGCCGCCTGCCTTGCCCGCTGCTGGACAGGGGCTCGGC
TGTTGGGCACTGACAATTCCGTGGTGTTGTCGGGGAAATCATCGTCCTTTCCTTGGCTGCTCGCCTGTGT
TGCCACCTGGATTCTGCGCGGGACGTCCTTCTGCTACGTCCCTTCGGCCCTCAATCCAGCGGACCTTCCT
TCCCGCGGCCTGCTGCCGGCTCTGCGGCCTCTTCCGCGTCTTCGCCTTCGCCCTCAGACGAGTCGGATCT
CCCTTTGGGCCGCCTCCCCGCCTGAGATCCTTTAAGACCAATGACTTACAAGGCAGCTGTAGATCTTAGC
CACTTTTTAAAAGAAAAGGGGGGACTGGAAGGGCTAATTCACTCCCAACGAAGACAAGATCTGCTTTTTG
CTTGTACTGGGTCTCTCTGGTTAGACCAGATCTGAGCCTGGGAGCTCTCTGGCTAACTAGGGAACCCACT
GCTTAAGCCTCAATAAAGCTTGCCTTGAGTGCTTCAAGTAGTGTGTGCCCGTCTGTTGTGTGACTCTGGT
AACTAGAGATCCCTCAGACCCTTTTAGTCAGTGTGGAAAATCTCTAGCAGTAGTAGTTCATGTCATCTTA
TTATTCAGTATTTATAACTTGCAAAGAAATGAATATCAGAGAGTGAGAGGCCCGGGTTAATTAAGGAAAG
GGCTAGATCATTCTTGAAGACGAAAGGGCCTCGTGATACGCCTATTTTTATAGGTTAATGTCATGATAAT
AATGGTTTCTTAGACGTCAGGTGGCACTTTTCGGGGAAATGTGCGCGGAACCCCTATTTGTTTATTTTTC
TAAATACATTCAAATATGTATCCGCTCATGAGACAATAACCCTGATAAATGCTTCAATAATATTGAAAAA
GGAAGAGTATGAGTATTCAACATTTCCGTGTCGCCCTTATTCCCTTTTTTGCGGCATTTTGCCTTCCTGT
TTTTGCTCACCCAGAAACGCTGGTGAAAGTAAAAGATGCTGAAGATCAGTTGGGTGCACGAGTGGGTTAC
ATCGAACTGGATCTCAACAGCGGTAAGATCCTTGAGAGTTTTCGCCCCGAAGAACGTTTTCCAATGATGA
GCACTTTTAAAGTTCTGCTATGTGGCGCGGTATTATCCCGTGTTGACGCCGGGCAAGAGCAACTCGGTCG
CCGCATACACTATTCTCAGAATGACTTGGTTGAGTACTCACCAGTCACAGAAAAGCATCTTACGGATGGC
ATGACAGTAAGAGAATTATGCAGTGCTGCCATAACCATGAGTGATAACACTGCGGCCAACTTACTTCTGA
CAACGATCGGAGGACCGAAGGAGCTAACCGCTTTTTTGCACAACATGGGGGATCATGTAACTCGCCTTGA
TCGTTGGGAACCGGAGCTGAATGAAGCCATACCAAACGACGAGCGTGACACCACGATGCCTGTAGCAATG
GCAACAACGTTGCGCAAACTATTAACTGGCGAACTACTTACTCTAGCTTCCCGGCAACAATTAATAGACT
GGATGGAGGCGGATAAAGTTGCAGGACCACTTCTGCGCTCGGCCCTTCCGGCTGGCTGGTTTATTGCTGA
TAAATCTGGAGCCGGTGAGCGTGGGTCTCGCGGTATCATTGCAGCACTGGGGCCAGATGGTAAGCCCTCC
CGTATCGTAGTTATCTACACGACGGGGAGTCAGGCAACTATGGATGAACGAAATAGACAGATCGCTGAGA
TAGGTGCCTCACTGATTAAGCATTGGTAACTGTCAGACCAAGTTTACTCATATATACTTTAGATTGATTT
AAAACTTCATTTTTAATTTAAAAGGATCTAGGTGAAGATCCTTTTTGATAATCTCATGACCAAAATCCCT
TAACGTGAGTTTTCGTTCCACTGAGCGTCAGACCCCGTAGAAAAGATCAAAGGATCTTCTTGAGATCCTT
TTTTTCTGCGCGTAATCTGCTGCTTGCAAACAAAAAAACCACCGCTACCAGCGGTGGTTTGTTTGCCGGA
TCAAGAGCTACCAACTCTTTTTCCGAAGGTAACTGGCTTCAGCAGAGCGCAGATACCAAATACTGTTCTT
CTAGTGTAGCCGTAGTTAGGCCACCACTTCAAGAACTCTGTAGCACCGCCTACATACCTCGCTCTGCTAA
TCCTGTTACCAGTGGCTGCTGCCAGTGGCGATAAGTCGTGTCTTACCGGGTTGGACTCAAGACGATAGTT
ACCGGATAAGGCGCAGCGGTCGGGCTGAACGGGGGGTTCGTGCACACAGCCCAGCTTGGAGCGAACGACC
TACACCGAACTGAGATACCTACAGCGTGAGCTATGAGAAAGCGCCACGCTTCCCGAAGGGAGAAAGGCGG
ACAGGTATCCGGTAAGCGGCAGGGTCGGAACAGGAGAGCGCACGAGGGAGCTTCCAGGGGGAAACGCCTG
GTATCTTTATAGTCCTGTCGGGTTTCGCCACCTCTGACTTGAGCGTCGATTTTTGTGATGCTCGTCAGGG
GGGCGGAGCCTATGGAAAAACGCCAGCAACGCGGCCTTTTTACGGTTCCTGGCCTTTTGCTGGCCTTTTG
CTCACATGTTCTTTCCTGCGTTATCCCCTGATTCTGTGGATAACCGTATTACCGCCTTTGAGTGAGCTGA
TACCGCTCGCCGCAGCCGAACGACCGAGCGCAGCGAGTCAGTGAGCGAGGAAGCGGAAGAGCGCCCAATA
CGCAAACCGCCTCTCCCCGCGCGTTGGCCGATTCATTAATGCAGCAAGCTCATGGCTGACTAATTTTTTT
TATTTATGCAGAGGCCGAGGCCGCCTCGGCCTCTGAGCTATTCCAGAAGTAGTGAGGAGGCTTTTTTGGA
GGCCTAGGCTTTTGCAAAAAGCTCCCCGTGGCACGACAGGTTTCCCGACTGGAAAGCGGGCAGTGAGCGC
AACGCAATTAATGTGAGTTAGCTCACTCATTAGGCACCCCAGGCTTTACACTTTATGCTTCCGGCTCGTA
TGTTGTGTGGAATTGTGAGCGGATAACAATTTCACACAGGAAACAGCTATGACATGATTACGAATTTCAC
AAATAAAGCATTTTTTTCACTGCATTCTAGTTGTGGTTTGTCCAAACTCATCAATGTATCTTATCATGTC
TGGATCAACTGGATAACTCAAGCTAACCAAAATCATCCCAAACTTCCCACCCCATACCCTATTACCACTG
CCAATTACCTGTGGTTTCATTTACTCTAAACCTGTGATTCCTCTGAATTATTTTCATTTTAAAGAAATTG
TATTTGTTAAATATGTACTACAAACTTAGTAGTTGGAAGGGCTAATTCACTCCCAAAGAAGACAAGATAT
CCTTGATCTGTGGATCTACCACACACAAGGCTACTTCCCTGATTAGCAGAACTACACACCAGGGCCAGGG
GTCAGATATCCACTGACCTTTGGATGGTGCTACAAGCTAGTACCAGTTGAGCCAGATAAGGTAGAAGAGG
CCAATAAAGGAGAGAACACCAGCTTGTTACACCCTGTGAGCCTGCATGGGATGGATGACCCGGAGAGAGA
AGTGTTAGAGTGGAGGTTTGACAGCCGCCTAGCATTTCATCACGTGGCCCGAGAGCTGCATCCGGAGTAC
TTCAAGAACTGCTGATATCGAGCTTGCTACAAGGGACTTTCCGCTGGGGACTTTCCAGGGAGGCGTGGCC
TGGGCGGGACTGGGGAGTGGCGAGCCCTCAGATCCTGCATATAAGCAGCTGCTTTTTGCCTGTACTGGGT
CTCTCTGGTTAGACCAGATCTGAGCCTGGGAGCTCTCTGGCTAACTAGGGAACCCACTGCTTAAGCCTCA
ATAAAGCTTGCCTTGAGTGCTTCAAGTAGTGTGTGCCCGTCTGTTGTGTGACTCTGGTAACTAGAGATCC
CTCAGACCCTTTTAGTCAGTGTGGAAAATCTCTAGCAGTGGCGCCCGAACAGGGACTTGAAAGCGAAAGG
GAAACCAGAGGAGCTCTCTCGACGCAGGACTCGGCTTGCTGAAGCGCGCACGGCAAGAGGCGAGGGGCGG
CGACTGGTGAGTACGCCAAAAATTTTGACTAGCGGAGGCTAGAAGGAGAGAGATGGGTGCGAGAGCGTCA
GTATTAAGCGGGGGAGAATTAGATCGCGATGGGAAAAAATTCGGTTAAGGCCAGGGGGAAAGAAAAAATA
TAAATTAAAACATATAGTATGGGCAAGCAGGGAGCTAGAACGATTCGCAGTTAATCCTGGCCTGTTAGAA
ACATCAGAAGGCTGTAGACAAATACTGGGACAGCTACAACCATCCCTTCAGACAGGATCAGAAGAACTTA
GATCATTATATAATACAGTAGCAACCCTCTATTGTGTGCATCAAAGGATAGAGATAAAAGACACCAAGGA
AGCTTTAGACAAGATAGAGGAAGAGCAAAACAAAAGTAAGACCACCGCACAGCAAGCGGCCGGCCGCTGA
TCTTCAGACCTGGAGGAGGAGATATGAGGGACAATTGGAGAAGTGAATTATATAAATATAAAGTAGTAAA
AATTGAACCATTAGGAGTAGCACCCACCAAGGCAAAGAGAAGAGTGGTGCAGAGAGAAAAAAGAGCAGTG
GGAATAGGAGCTTTGTTCCTTGGGTTCTTGGGAGCAGCAGGAAGCACTATGGGCGCAGCGTCAATGACGC
TGACGGTACAGGCCAGACAATTATTGTCTGGTATAGTGCAGCAGCAGAACAATTTGCTGAGGGCTATTGA
GGCGCAACAGCATCTGTTGCAACTCACAGTCTGGGGCATCAAGCAGCTCCAGGCAAGAATCCTGGCTGTG
GAAAGATACCTAAAGGATCAACAGCTCCTGGGGATTTGGGGTTGCTCTGGAAAACTCATTTGCACCACTG
CTGTGCCTTGGAATGCTAGTTGGAGTAATAAATCTCTGGAACAGATTTGGAATCACACGACCTGGATGGA
GTGGGACAGAGAAATTAACAATTACACAAGCTTAATACACTCCTTAATTGAAGAATCGCAAAACCAGCAA
GAAAAGAATGAACAAGAATTATTGGAATTAGATAAATGGGCAAGTTTGTGGAATTGGTTTAACATAACAA
ATTGGCTGTGGTATATAAAATTATTCATAATGATAGTAGGAGGCTTGGTAGGTTTAAGAATAGTTTTTGC
TGTACTTTCTATAGTGAATAGAGTTAGGCAGGGATATTCACCATTATCGTTTCAGACCCACCTCCCAACC
CCGAGGGGACCCGACAGGCCCGAAGGAATAGAAGAAGAAGGTGGAGAGAGAGACAGAGACAGATCCATTC
GATTAGTGAACGGATCTCGACGGTATCGCCGAATTCACAAATGGCAGTATTCATCCACAA
