>Addgene plasmid #116154 | pHAGE-BRAF-G469E | depositor partial sequence | sequence record 219027 | insert
ATGGCGGCGCTGAGCGGTGGCGGTGGTGGCGGCGCGGAGCCGGGCCAGGCTCTGTTCAACGGGGACATGG
AGCCCGAGGCCGGCGCCGGCGCCGGCGCCGCGGCCTCTTCGGCTGCGGACCCTGCCATTCCGGAGGAGGT
GTGGAATATCAAACAAATGATTAAGTTGACACAGGAACATATAGAGGCCCTATTGGACAAATTTGGTGGG
GAGCATAATCCACCATCAATATATCTGGAGGCCTATGAAGAATACACCAGCAAGCTAGATGCACTCCAAC
AAAGAGAACAACAGTTATTGGAATCTCTGGGGAACGGAACTGATTTTTCTGTTTCTAGCTCTGCATCAAT
GGATACCGTTACATCTTCTTCCTCTTCTAGCCTTTCAGTGCTACCTTCATCTCTTTCAGTTTTTCAAAAT
CCCACAGATGTGGCACGGAGCAACCCCAAGTCACCACAAAAACCTATCGTTAGAGTCTTCCTGCCCAACA
AACAGAGGACAGTGGTACCTGCAAGGTGTGGAGTTACAGTCCGAGACAGTCTAAAGAAAGCACTGATGAT
GAGAGGTCTAATCCCAGAGTGCTGTGCTGTTTACAGAATTCAGGATGGAGAGAAGAAACCAATTGGTTGG
GACACTGATATTTCCTGGCTTACTGGAGAAGAATTGCATGTGGAAGTGTTGGAGAATGTTCCACTTACAA
CACACAACTTTGTACGAAAAACGTTTTTCACCTTAGCATTTTGTGACTTTTGTCGAAAGCTGCTTTTCCA
GGGTTTCCGCTGTCAAACATGTGGTTATAAATTTCACCAGCGTTGTAGTACAGAAGTTCCACTGATGTGT
GTTAATTATGACCAACTTGATTTGCTGTTTGTCTCCAAGTTCTTTGAACACCACCCAATACCACAGGAAG
AGGCGTCCTTAGCAGAGACTGCCCTAACATCTGGATCATCCCCTTCCGCACCCGCCTCGGACTCTATTGG
GCCCCAAATTCTCACCAGTCCGTCTCCTTCAAAATCCATTCCAATTCCACAGCCCTTCCGACCAGCAGAT
GAAGATCATCGAAATCAATTTGGGCAACGAGACCGATCCTCATCAGCTCCCAATGTGCATATAAACACAA
TAGAACCTGTCAATATTGATGACTTGATTAGAGACCAAGGATTTCGTGGTGATGGAGGATCAACCACAGG
TTTGTCTGCTACCCCCCCTGCCTCATTACCTGGCTCACTAACTAACGTGAAAGCCTTACAGAAATCTCCA
GGACCTCAGCGAGAAAGGAAGTCATCTTCATCCTCAGAAGACAGGAATCGAATGAAAACACTTGGTAGAC
GGGACTCGAGTGATGATTGGGAGATTCCTGATGGGCAGATTACAGTGGGACAAAGAATTGGATCTGGATC
ATTTGAAACAGTCTACAAGGGAAAGTGGCATGGTGATGTGGCAGTGAAAATGTTGAATGTGACAGCACCT
ACACCTCAGCAGTTACAAGCCTTCAAAAATGAAGTAGGAGTACTCAGGAAAACACGACATGTGAATATCC
TACTCTTCATGGGCTATTCCACAAAGCCACAACTGGCTATTGTTACCCAGTGGTGTGAGGGCTCCAGCTT
GTATCACCATCTCCATATCATTGAGACCAAATTTGAGATGATCAAACTTATAGATATTGCACGACAGACT
GCACAGGGCATGGATTACTTACACGCCAAGTCAATCATCCACAGAGACCTCAAGAGTAATAATATATTTC
TTCATGAAGACCTCACAGTAAAAATAGGTGATTTTGGTCTAGCTACAGTGAAATCTCGATGGAGTGGGTC
CCATCAGTTTGAACAGTTGTCTGGATCCATTTTGTGGATGGCACCAGAAGTCATCAGAATGCAAGATAAA
AATCCATACAGCTTTCAGTCAGATGTATATGCATTTGGAATTGTTCTGTATGAATTGATGACTGGACAGT
TACCTTATTCAAACATCAACAACAGGGACCAGATAATTTTTATGGTGGGACGAGGATACCTGTCTCCAGA
TCTCAGTAAGGTACGGAGTAACTGTCCAAAAGCCATGAAGAGATTAATGGCAGAGTGCCTCAAAAAGAAA
AGAGATGAGAGACCACTCTTTCCCCAAATTCTCGCCTCTATTGAGCTGCTGGCCCGCTCATTGCCAAAAA
TTCACCGCAGTGCATCAGAACCCTCCTTGAATCGGGCTGGTTTCCAAACAGAGGATTTTAGTCTATATGC
TTGTGCTTCTCCAAAAACACCCATCCAGGCAGGGGGATATGGTGCGTTTCCTGTCCACTAG
